Addgene plasmid #213644: Flag-SKP1-120-124-5A
Purpose: Expresses human SKP1-120-124-5A mutant in mammalian cells
Depositing lab: Michele Pagano. Depositing organization: NYU Grossman School of Medicine. Publication: A noncanonical function of SKP1 regulates the switch between autophagy and unconventional secretion. Li J, Krause GJ, Gui Q, Kaushik S, Rona G, Zhang Q, Liang FX, Dhabaria A, Anerillas C, Martindale JL, Vasilyev N, Askenazi M, Ueberheide B, Nudler E, Gorospe M, Cuervo AM, Pagano M. Sci Adv. 2023 Oct 13;9(41):eadh1134. doi: 10.1126/sciadv.adh1134. Epub 2023 Oct 13. PubMed 37831778.
Backbone
  Vector backbone: pcDNA3.1
  Vector type: Mammalian Expression
  Selectable markers: Neomycin (select with G418)
Growth in bacteria
  Bacterial resistance: Ampicillin, 100 μg/mL
  Growth temperature: 37°C
  Growth strain: DH5alpha
  Copy number: High Copy
Gene/Insert
  Gene/Insert name: human Flag tagged SKP1-120-124-5A
  Species: H. sapiens (human)
  Insert size (bp): 500
  Entrez Gene: SKP1 (a.k.a. EMC19, OCP-II, OCP2, SKP1A, TCEB1L, p19A)
  Tag / fusion protein: Flag (N terminal on insert)
Terms and licenses: Academic/Nonprofit Terms; Industry Terms: Not Available to Industry
How to cite: Flag-SKP1-120-124-5A was a gift from Michele Pagano (Addgene plasmid # 213644 ; http://n2t.net/addgene:213644 ; RRID:Addgene_213644)
