[The description below was written by a language model from this plasmid's Addgene catalogue record and pLannotate feature annotations shown in this document.]
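Description:
Flag-SKP1-120-124-5A is a mammalian expression plasmid built on the pcDNA3.1 backbone (about 5.9 kb by the sequenced record) that drives production of an N-terminally Flag-tagged mutant of human SKP1. The open reading frame sits downstream of the human cytomegalovirus immediate-early enhancer and promoter and is terminated by the bovine growth hormone polyadenylation signal. The annotation picks up a short match to the 3xFLAG element (24 nt, consistent with a single Flag epitope) directly followed by the roughly 490 bp SKP1 coding sequence. The name indicates that residues 120 to 124 have been replaced by five alanines, although the record does not spell out the individual substitutions. T7 and SP6 phage promoters flank the insert, a standard arrangement useful for sequencing or in vitro transcription.

For propagation in E. coli the plasmid carries a high-copy ColE1/pUC-type origin and the β-lactamase gene with its own promoter for ampicillin selection. An f1 origin is also present. A separate SV40 early promoter drives the neomycin phosphotransferase gene, followed by an SV40 polyadenylation signal, allowing G418 selection of stably transfected mammalian cells. Small fragments annotated as HIV-1 LTR, ble, lacI and lac promoter/operator elements are most likely backbone remnants or partial similarity matches with no evident role in the design.

SKP1 is the adaptor that bridges F-box proteins to CUL1 in SCF ubiquitin ligase complexes. The associated publication concerns a noncanonical SKP1 function in switching between autophagy and unconventional secretion, so this construct is presumably used to compare the alanine-substituted mutant with wild-type SKP1 in transfected cells, with the Flag tag enabling detection and immunoprecipitation.
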