Features (pLannotate 1.2.2; 22 found; start..end, strand, type, name):
     28..80      -  misc_feature   bom (fragment): basis of mobility region from pBR322
    235..614     +  enhancer       CMV enhancer: human cytomegalovirus immediate early enhancer
    615..818     +  promoter       CMV promoter: human cytomegalovirus (CMV) immediate early promoter
    814..847     +  LTR            5' LTR (truncated) (fragment): truncated 5' long terminal repeat (LTR) from HIV-1
    863..881     +  promoter       T7 promoter: promoter for bacteriophage T7 RNA polymerase
    916..939     +  CDS            3xFLAG (fragment): three tandem FLAG® epitope tags
    940..1425    +  CDS            SKP1: SKP1_HUMAN - Also known as EMC19, OCP2, SKP1A, TCEB1L. Experimental evidence at protein level: Swiss-Prot protein existence level 1. Essential component of the SCF (SKP1-CUL1-F-box protein) ubiquitin ligase complex, which mediates the ubiquitination of proteins involved in cell cycle progression, signal transduction and transcription. In the SCF complex, serves as an adapter that links the F-box protein to CUL1. The functional specificity of the SCF complex depends on the F-box protein as substrate recognition component. SCF(BTRC) and SCF(FBXW11) direct ubiquitination of CTNNB1 and participate
   1456..1474    -  promoter       SP6 promoter: promoter for bacteriophage SP6 RNA polymerase
   1500..1724    +  polyA_signal   bGH poly(A) signal: bovine growth hormone polyadenylation signal
   1728..1749    +  promoter       SV40 promoter (fragment): SV40 enhancer and early promoter
   1770..2198    +  rep_origin     f1 ori (sequence partly withheld): f1 bacteriophage origin of replication; arrow indicates direction of (+) strand synthesis
   2212..2541    +  promoter       SV40 promoter: SV40 enhancer and early promoter
   2608..3399    +  CDS            neo: KKA2_KLEPN - Also known as kan, nptII. Experimental evidence at protein level: Swiss-Prot protein existence level 1. Resistance to kanamycin, neomycin, paromomycin, ribostamycin, butirosin and gentamicin B. From Klebsiella pneumoniae.
   3423..3581    +  CDS            ble (fragment): BLE_KLEPN - Experimental evidence at protein level: Swiss-Prot protein existence level 1. Binding protein with a strong affinity to the bleomycin family of antibiotics. Binds to CL990; an antimitotic-antibiotic compound. From Klebsiella pneumoniae.
   3576..3697    +  polyA_signal   SV40 poly(A) signal: SV40 polyadenylation signal
   3770..3786    -  protein_bind   lac operator: The lac repressor binds to the lac operator to inhibit transcription in E. coli. This inhibition can be relieved by adding lactose or isopropyl-β-D-thiogalactopyranoside (IPTG). lac repressor encoded by lacI
   3794..3824    -  promoter       lac promoter: promoter for the E. coli lac operon
   3839..3860    -  protein_bind   CAP binding site: CAP binding activates transcription in the presence of cAMP. E. coli catabolite activator protein
   3873..3965    -  CDS            lacI (fragment): lac repressor; lacI; The lac repressor binds to the lac operator to inhibit transcription in E. coli. This inhibition can be relieved by adding lactose or isopropyl-β-D-thiogalactopyranoside (IPTG).
   4148..4736    -  rep_origin     ori: high-copy-number ColE1/pMB1/pBR322/pUC origin of replication
   4907..5767    -  CDS            AmpR: β-lactamase; bla; confers resistance to ampicillin, carbenicillin, and related antibiotics
   5768..5872    -  promoter       AmpR promoter: bla
>Addgene plasmid #213644 | Flag-SKP1-120-124-5A | addgene full sequence | sequence record 424288 | Addgene NGS Result
GACGGATCGGGAGATCTCCCGATCCCCTATGGTGCACTCTCAGTACAATCTGCTCTGATGCCGCATAGTT
AAGCCAGTATCTGCTCCCTGCTTGTGTGTTGGAGGTCGCTGAGTAGTGCGCGAGCAAAATTTAAGCTACA
ACAAGGCAAGGCTTGACCGACAATTGCATGAAGAATCTGCTTAGGGTTAGGCGTTTTGCGCTGCTTCGCG
ATGTACGGGCCAGATATACGCGTTGACATTGATTATTGACTAGTTATTAATAGTAATCAATTACGGGGTC
ATTAGTTCATAGCCCATATATGGAGTTCCGCGTTACATAACTTACGGTAAATGGCCCGCCTGGCTGACCG
CCCAACGACCCCCGCCCATTGACGTCAATAATGACGTATGTTCCCATAGTAACGCCAATAGGGACTTTCC
ATTGACGTCAATGGGTGGAGTATTTACGGTAAACTGCCCACTTGGCAGTACATCAAGTGTATCATATGCC
AAGTACGCCCCCTATTGACGTCAATGACGGTAAATGGCCCGCCTGGCATTATGCCCAGTACATGACCTTA
TGGGACTTTCCTACTTGGCAGTACATCTACGTATTAGTCATCGCTATTACCATGGTGATGCGGTTTTGGC
AGTACATCAATGGGCGTGGATAGCGGTTTGACTCACGGGGATTTCCAAGTCTCCACCCCATTGACGTCAA
TGGGAGTTTGTTTTGGCACCAAAATCAACGGGACTTTCCAAAATGTCGTAACAACTCCGCCCCATTGACG
CAAATGGGCGGTAGGCGTGTACGGTGGGAGGTCTATATAAGCAGAGCTCTCTGGCTAACTAGAGAACCCA
CTGCTTACTGGCTTATCGAAATTAATACGACTCACTATAGGGAGACCCAAGCTTGGTACCGAGCTCGGAT
CCATGGATTACAAGGATGACGACGATAAGCCTTCAATTAAGTTGCAGAGTTCTGATGGAGAGATATTTGA
AGTTGATGTGGAAATTGCCAAACAATCTGTGACTATTAAGACCATGTTGGAAGATTTGGGAATGGATGAT
GAAGGAGATGATGACCCAGTTCCTCTACCAAATGTGAATGCAGCAATATTAAAAAAGGTCATTCAGTGGT
GCACCCACCACAAGGATGACCCTCCTCCTCCTGAAGATGATGAGAACAAAGAAAAGCGAACAGATGATAT
CCCTGTTTGGGACCAAGAATTCCTGAAAGTTGACCAAGGAACACTTTTTGAACTCATTCTGGCTGCAAAC
TACTTAGACATCAAAGGTTTGCTTGATGTTACAGCCGCGGCTGCTGCAAATATGATCAAGGGGAAAACTC
CTGAGGAGATTCGCAAGACCTTCAATATCAAAAATGACTTTACTGAAGAGGAGGAAGCCCAGGTACGCAA
AGAGAACCAGTGGTGTGAAGAGAAGTGACTCGAGCATGCATCTAGAGGGCCCTATTCTATAGTGTCACCT
AAATGCTAGAGCTCGCTGATCAGCCTCGACTGTGCCTTCTAGTTGCCAGCCATCTGTTGTTTGCCCCTCC
CCCGTGCCTTCCTTGACCCTGGAAGGTGCCACTCCCACTGTCCTTTCCTAATAAAATGAGGAAATTGCAT
CGCATTGTCTGAGTAGGTGTCATTCTATTCTGGGGGGTGGGGTGGGGCAGGACAGCAAGGGGGAGGATTG
GGAAGACAATAGCAGGCATGCTGGGGATGCGGTGGGCTCTATGGCTTCTGAGGCGGAAAGAACCAGCTGG
GGCTCTAGGGGGTATCCCC
[124 nt withheld, positions 1770-1893]
C
[91 nt withheld, positions 1895-1985]
A
[49 nt withheld, positions 1987-2035]
CCTTTGACGTTGGAGTCCACGTTCTTT
[37 nt withheld, positions 2063-2099]
ACCCTATCTCGGTCTATTCTTTTGATTTATAAGGGATTTTGCCGATTTCGGCCTATTGGTTAAAAAATGA
GCTGATTTAACAAAAATTTAACGCGAATTAATTCTGTGGAATGTGTGTCAGTTAGGGTGTGGAAAGTCCC
CAGGCTCCCCAGCAGGCAGAAGTATGCAAAGCATGCATCTCAATTAGTCAGCAACCAGGTGTGGAAAGTC
CCCAGGCTCCCCAGCAGGCAGAAGTATGCAAAGCATGCATCTCAATTAGTCAGCAACCATAGTCCCGCCC
CTAACTCCGCCCATCCCGCCCCTAACTCCGCCCAGTTCCGCCCATTCTCCGCCCCATGGCTGACTAATTT
TTTTTATTTATGCAGAGGCCGAGGCCGCCTCTGCCTCTGAGCTATTCCAGAAGTAGTGAGGAGGCTTTTT
TGGAGGCCTAGGCTTTTGCAAAAAGCTCCCGGGAGCTTGTATATCCATTTTCGGATCTGATCAAGAGACA
GGATGAGGATCGTTTCGCATGATTGAACAAGATGGATTGCACGCAGGTTCTCCGGCCGCTTGGGTGGAGA
GGCTATTCGGCTATGACTGGGCACAACAGACAATCGGCTGCTCTGATGCCGCCGTGTTCCGGCTGTCAGC
GCAGGGGCGCCCGGTTCTTTTTGTCAAGACCGACCTGTCCGGTGCCCTGAATGAACTGCAGGACGAGGCA
GCGCGGCTATCGTGGCTGGCCACGACGGGCGTTCCTTGCGCAGCTGTGCTCGACGTTGTCACTGAAGCGG
GAAGGGACTGGCTGCTATTGGGCGAAGTGCCGGGGCAGGATCTCCTGTCATCTCACCTTGCTCCTGCCGA
GAAAGTATCCATCATGGCTGATGCAATGCGGCGGCTGCATACGCTTGATCCGGCTACCTGCCCATTCGAC
CACCAAGCGAAACATCGCATCGAGCGAGCACGTACTCGGATGGAAGCCGGTCTTGTCGATCAGGATGATC
TGGACGAAGAGCATCAGGGGCTCGCGCCAGCCGAACTGTTCGCCAGGCTCAAGGCGCGCATGCCCGACGG
CGAGGATCTCGTCGTGACCCATGGCGATGCCTGCTTGCCGAATATCATGGTGGAAAATGGCCGCTTTTCT
GGATTCATCGACTGTGGCCGGCTGGGTGTGGCGGACCGCTATCAGGACATAGCGTTGGCTACCCGTGATA
TTGCTGAAGAGCTTGGCGGCGAATGGGCTGACCGCTTCCTCGTGCTTTACGGTATCGCCGCTCCCGATTC
GCAGCGCATCGCCTTCTATCGCCTTCTTGACGAGTTCTTCTGAGCGGGACTCTGGGGTTCGAAATGACCG
ACCAAGCGACGCCCAACCTGCCATCACGAGATTTCGATTCCACCGCCGCCTTCTATGAAAGGTTGGGCTT
CGGAATCGTTTTCCGGGACGCCGGCTGGATGATCCTCCAGCGCGGGGATCTCATGCTGGAGTTCTTCGCC
CACCCCAACTTGTTTATTGCAGCTTATAATGGTTACAAATAAAGCAATAGCATCACAAATTTCACAAATA
AAGCATTTTTTTCACTGCATTCTAGTTGTGGTTTGTCCAAACTCATCAATGTATCTTATCATGTCTGTAT
ACCGTCGACCTCTAGCTAGAGCTTGGCGTAATCATGGTCATAGCTGTTTCCTGTGTGAAATTGTTATCCG
CTCACAATTCCACACAACATACGAGCCGGAAGCATAAAGTGTAAAGCCTGGGGTGCCTAATGAGTGAGCT
AACTCACATTAATTGCGTTGCGCTCACTGCCCGCTTTCCAGTCGGGAAACCTGTCGTGCCAGCTGCATTA
ATGAATCGGCCAACGCGCGGGGAGAGGCGGTTTGCGTATTGGGCGCTCTTCCGCTTCCTCGCTCACTGAC
TCGCTGCGCTCGGTCGTTCGGCTGCGGCGAGCGGTATCAGCTCACTCAAAGGCGGTAATACGGTTATCCA
CAGAATCAGGGGATAACGCAGGAAAGAACATGTGAGCAAAAGGCCAGCAAAAGGCCAGGAACCGTAAAAA
GGCCGCGTTGCTGGCGTTTTTCCATAGGCTCCGCCCCCCTGACGAGCATCACAAAAATCGACGCTCAAGT
CAGAGGTGGCGAAACCCGACAGGACTATAAAGATACCAGGCGTTTCCCCCTGGAAGCTCCCTCGTGCGCT
CTCCTGTTCCGACCCTGCCGCTTACCGGATACCTGTCCGCCTTTCTCCCTTCGGGAAGCGTGGCGCTTTC
TCATAGCTCACGCTGTAGGTATCTCAGTTCGGTGTAGGTCGTTCGCTCCAAGCTGGGCTGTGTGCACGAA
CCCCCCGTTCAGCCCGACCGCTGCGCCTTATCCGGTAACTATCGTCTTGAGTCCAACCCGGTAAGACACG
ACTTATCGCCACTGGCAGCAGCCACTGGTAACAGGATTAGCAGAGCGAGGTATGTAGGCGGTGCTACAGA
GTTCTTGAAGTGGTGGCCTAACTACGGCTACACTAGAAGAACAGTATTTGGTATCTGCGCTCTGCTGAAG
CCAGTTACCTTCGGAAAAAGAGTTGGTAGCTCTTGATCCGGCAAACAAACCACCGCTGGTAGCGGTGGTT
TTTTTGTTTGCAAGCAGCAGATTACGCGCAGAAAAAAAGGATCTCAAGAAGATCCTTTGATCTTTTCTAC
GGGGTCTGACGCTCAGTGGAACGAAAACTCACGTTAAGGGATTTTGGTCATGAGATTATCAAAAAGGATC
TTCACCTAGATCCTTTTAAATTAAAAATGAAGTTTTAAATCAATCTAAAGTATATATGAGTAAACTTGGT
CTGACAGTTACCAATGCTTAATCAGTGAGGCACCTATCTCAGCGATCTGTCTATTTCGTTCATCCATAGT
TGCCTGACTCCCCGTCGTGTAGATAACTACGATACGGGAGGGCTTACCATCTGGCCCCAGTGCTGCAATG
ATACCGCGAGACCCACGCTCACCGGCTCCAGATTTATCAGCAATAAACCAGCCAGCCGGAAGGGCCGAGC
GCAGAAGTGGTCCTGCAACTTTATCCGCCTCCATCCAGTCTATTAATTGTTGCCGGGAAGCTAGAGTAAG
TAGTTCGCCAGTTAATAGTTTGCGCAACGTTGTTGCCATTGCTACAGGCATCGTGGTGTCACGCTCGTCG
TTTGGTATGGCTTCATTCAGCTCCGGTTCCCAACGATCAAGGCGAGTTACATGATCCCCCATGTTGTGCA
AAAAAGCGGTTAGCTCCTTCGGTCCTCCGATCGTTGTCAGAAGTAAGTTGGCCGCAGTGTTATCACTCAT
GGTTATGGCAGCACTGCATAATTCTCTTACTGTCATGCCATCCGTAAGATGCTTTTCTGTGACTGGTGAG
TACTCAACCAAGTCATTCTGAGAATAGTGTATGCGGCGACCGAGTTGCTCTTGCCCGGCGTCAATACGGG
ATAATACCGCGCCACATAGCAGAACTTTAAAAGTGCTCATCATTGGAAAACGTTCTTCGGGGCGAAAACT
CTCAAGGATCTTACCGCTGTTGAGATCCAGTTCGATGTAACCCACTCGTGCACCCAACTGATCTTCAGCA
TCTTTTACTTTCACCAGCGTTTCTGGGTGAGCAAAAACAGGAAGGCAAAATGCCGCAAAAAAGGGAATAA
GGGCGACACGGAAATGTTGAATACTCATACTCTTCCTTTTTCAATATTATTGAAGCATTTATCAGGGTTA
TTGTCTCATGAGCGGATACATATTTGAATGTATTTAGAAAAATAAACAAATAGGGGTTCCGCGCACATTT
CCCCGAAAAGTGCCACCTGACGTC
